>Addgene plasmid #24649 | pCMV5 T7-Par6 WT T7 tagged | addgene partial sequence | sequence record 30627 | 24649 with CMV-F
GCAGAGCTCGTTTAGTGACCGTCAGAATTGATCTGGTACCATGGCTAGCATGACTGGTGGACAGCAAATG
GGTCGACAAGCCCGGCGGCAGAGGACTCCGGCGCGCAGTCCCGATAGCATCGTCGAGGTGAAGAGCAAAT
TTGACGCCGAGTTCCGACGCTTTGCACTACCCCGCACTTCGGTGAGAGGCTTTCAGGAGTTCTCGCGATT
GCTGTGTGTGGTACACCAGATCCCTGGCCTGGACGTCCTGCTTGGCTATACGGATGCTCACGGTGACTTG
CTGCCCCTCACCAACGATGACAGTTTGCACCGGGCCCTGGCCAGCGGGCCCCCACCTCTGCGCCTCTTGG
TTCAGAAACGGGCAGAAGGTGACTCGAGTGGCCTGGCTTTTGCCTCCAACTCTCTACAAAGGCGCAAGAA
AGGGCTCCTGCTACGACCAGTGGCACCTCTGCGCACCAGGCCACCCTTGTTAATCAGCTTGCCCCAAGAT
TTCCGCCAGGTGTCTTCAGTTATAGATGTGGACCTACTACCTGAGACCCACCGACGAGTGAGGCTGCACA
AACATGGTTCAGACCGTCCCCTGGGCTTCTACATTCGAGATGGCATGAGTGTTCGCGTGGCTCCCCAGGG
CCTGGAGCGGGTTCCAGGTATCTTCATCTCCCGCCTGGTACGTGGGGGCCTGGCTGAGAGTACAGGGCTG
CTGGCGGTCAGTGATGAGATCCTTGAGGTCAACGGCATTGAGGTGGCCGGGAAGACCTTGGACCAAGTGA
C
