[The description below was written by a language model from this plasmid's Addgene catalogue record.]
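Description:
pCMV5 T7-Par6 WT is a mammalian expression plasmid built on the pCMV5 backbone (about 4.6 kb without insert) that carries wild-type mouse Par6, the product of the Pard6a gene (also known as Par6c or PAR-6A), fused at its N terminus to a T7 epitope tag. The coding sequence was amplified by PCR from an existing pcDNA3-based mouse Par6c clone and inserted between SalI and XbaI sites, both of which remain intact. The vector portion was taken from a pCMV5B Flag-Smurf1 construct. In bacteria the plasmid is maintained at high copy number under ampicillin selection. The record does not list a promoter, polyadenylation signal or any mammalian selection marker. The pCMV5 family name implies that expression is driven by the cytomegalovirus immediate-early promoter, which suits transient transfection of cultured mammalian cells. No feature table is available to confirm individual elements.

Par6 is a scaffold protein of the conserved cell polarity machinery. The associated publication concerns regulation of Par6 by TGFβ receptors and the consequences for epithelial cell plasticity. The small T7 tag allows the exogenous protein to be detected or recovered with anti-T7 antibodies, for example in immunoblotting, immunoprecipitation or immunofluorescence, and to be distinguished from endogenous Par6 or from partner proteins carrying other tags. The "WT" designation suggests that this construct is the unmutated reference form, but the record describes no mutant versions.
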