Addgene plasmid #24649: pCMV5 T7-Par6 WT T7 tagged
Depositing lab: Jeff Wrana. Depositing organization: Sinai Health System. Publication: Regulation of the polarity protein Par6 by TGFbeta receptors controls epithelial cell plasticity. Ozdamar B, Bose R, Barrios-Rodiles M, Wang HR, Zhang Y, Wrana JL. Science. 2005 Mar 11. 307(5715):1603-9. 10.1126/science.1105718 PubMed 15761148.
Backbone
  Vector backbone: pCMV5
  Backbone size w/o insert (bp): 4600
  Vector type: Mammalian Expression
Growth in bacteria
  Bacterial resistance: Ampicillin, 100 μg/mL
  Growth temperature: 37°C
  Growth strain: DH5alpha
  Copy number: High Copy
Gene/Insert
  Gene/Insert name: Par6
  Species: M. musculus (mouse)
  Entrez Gene: Pard6a (a.k.a. 0710008C04Rik, 2610010A15Rik, PAR-6A, PAR6alpha, Par-6, Par6, Par6c, TAX40, Tip-40)
  Tag / fusion protein: T7 (N terminal on insert)
  Cloning method: Restriction Enzyme; 5′ cloning site SalI (not destroyed); 3′ cloning site XbaI (not destroyed)
  Sequencing primers: 5′ T7
Terms and licenses: Academic/Nonprofit Terms; Industry Terms
Depositor comments: PCR was performed using pcDNA3-mPar6c from Tony Pawson's lab as the template. Backbone is from pCMV5B-flag-Smurf1 constructs.
How to cite: pCMV5 T7-Par6 WT T7 tagged was a gift from Jeff Wrana (Addgene plasmid # 24649 ; http://n2t.net/addgene:24649 ; RRID:Addgene_24649)
